Addgene plasmid #129003: pMM0628
Purpose: pRNR2-VP16-CIB1 cassette plasmid flanked by ConLS and ConR1
Depositing lab: Megan McClean. Depositing organization: University of Wisconsin, Madison. Publication: A yeast optogenetic toolkit (yOTK) for gene expression control in Saccharomyces cerevisiae. An-Adirekkun JM, Stewart CJ, Geller SH, Patel MT, Melendez J, Oakes BL, Noyes MB, McClean MN. Biotechnol Bioeng. 2019 Dec 2. doi: 10.1002/bit.27234. PubMed 31788779.
Backbone
  Vector backbone: NA
  Vector type: Yeast Expression
Growth in bacteria
  Bacterial resistance: Ampicillin, 100 μg/mL
  Growth temperature: 37°C
  Growth strain: DH5alpha
  Copy number: High Copy
Gene/Insert
  Gene/Insert name: ConLS_pRNR2-SV40NLS-VP16-CIB1-tENO1-ConR1 AmpR Col-E1
  Species: S. cerevisiae (budding yeast)
  Cloning method: Restriction Enzyme; 5′ cloning site unknown (unknown if destroyed); 3′ cloning site unknown (unknown if destroyed)
Terms and licenses: Academic/Nonprofit Terms; Industry Terms: Not Available to Industry
How to cite: pMM0628 was a gift from Megan McClean (Addgene plasmid # 129003 ; http://n2t.net/addgene:129003 ; RRID:Addgene_129003)
