[The description below was written by a language model from this plasmid's Addgene catalogue record and pLannotate feature annotations shown in this document.]
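Description:
pMM0628 is a 4,552 nt yeast expression cassette plasmid from a modular optogenetic toolkit for controlling gene expression in Saccharomyces cerevisiae. The record names no separate backbone. The deposited insert description itself includes the bacterial maintenance functions, an ampicillin resistance gene (β-lactamase with its own promoter) and a high-copy ColE1-type origin, both confirmed in the feature table. No yeast origin of replication or yeast selectable marker is annotated or listed, which fits an intermediate "cassette" plasmid propagated in E. coli rather than a finished yeast vector. A very short match to an RSF origin is probably an incidental partial hit.

The payload is a single transcription unit in which the yeast RNR2 promoter drives a fusion of the SV40 large T antigen nuclear localization signal, the herpes simplex virus VP16 transcriptional activation domain, and Arabidopsis CIB1 (BHLH63), terminated by the ENO1 terminator. The annotated reverse-strand hit to a predicted yeast protein upstream of the NLS probably reflects genomic sequence overlapping the RNR2 promoter region, and the short T7 promoter between VP16 and CIB1 appears to be carried-over linker sequence rather than a functional element in yeast. CIB1 is the blue-light-dependent binding partner of cryptochrome 2, so this fusion would act as the activation-domain half of a light-inducible split transcription factor, recruited to a DNA-bound CRY2 fusion on illumination. That partner is not part of this plasmid.

The unit is flanked by the ConLS and ConR1 connector sequences, which are not annotated in the feature table. In modular yeast cloning systems, such connectors define the position at which a cassette is joined to others in a multigene assembly.
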