Features (pLannotate 1.2.2; 9 found; start..end, strand, type, name):
      4..55      +  rep_origin     RSF ori (fragment): Plasmids containing the RSF 1030 origin of replication can be propagated in E. coli cells that contain additional plasmids with compatible origins.
    394..807     -  CDS            YJC7_YEAST: Protein predicted: Swiss-Prot protein existence level 4. From Saccharomyces cerevisiae (strain ATCC 204508 / S288c) (Baker's yeast).
    998..1017    +  CDS            SV40 NLS (fragment): nuclear localization signal of SV40 (simian virus 40) large T antigen
   1040..1243    +  CDS            VP16 AD (fragment): transcriptional activation domain of herpes simplex virus protein VP16 (Triezenberg et al., 1988; Cousens et al., 1989); UL48
   1246..1264    +  promoter       T7 promoter: promoter for bacteriophage T7 RNA polymerase
   1289..2293    +  CDS            BHLH63: BH063_ARATH - Also known as CIB1, EN84. Experimental evidence at protein level: Swiss-Prot protein existence level 1. Transcription factor that binds DNA to G box 5'-CACGTG-3' and, to a lower extent, to E-box 5'-CANNTG-3' in vitro. Binds to chromatin DNA of the FT gene and promotes its expression, and thus triggers flowering in response to blue light. From Arabidopsis thaliana (Mouse-ear cress).
   2852..3712    -  CDS            AmpR: β-lactamase; bla; confers resistance to ampicillin, carbenicillin, and related antibiotics
   3713..3817    -  promoter       AmpR promoter: bla
   3920..4508    +  rep_origin     ori: high-copy-number ColE1/pMB1/pBR322/pUC origin of replication
>Addgene plasmid #129003 | pMM0628 | addgene full sequence | sequence record 258772 | Addgene NGS Result
GCCTTTTGCTCACATGTTCTTTCCTGCGTTATCCCCTGATTCTGTGGATAACCGTGCGGCCGCCCCTGAA
TTCGCATCTAGATGGTAGAGCCACAAACAGCCGGTACAAGCAACGATCTCCAGGACCATCTGAATCATGC
GCGGATGACACGAACTCACGACGGCGATCACAGACATTAACCCACAGTACAGACACTGCGACAACGTGGC
AATTCGTCGCAATACCGTCTCACTGAACTGGCCGATAATTGCAGACGAACGAGTCGAACAAGAAGCAGGC
AAAGTTTAGAGCACTGCCCCTCCGCACTCAAAAAAGAAAAAACTAGGAGGAAAATAAAATTCTCAACCAC
ACAAACACATAAACACATACAAATACAAATACAAGCTTATTTACTTGACATCGCGCGATCTTCCACTATT
CAGCGCCGTCCGCCCTCTCTCGTGTTTTTTGTTTACGCGACAACTATGCGAAATCCGGAGCAACGGGCAA
CCGTTTGGGGAAAGACCACACCCACGCGCGATCGCCATGGCAACGAGGTCGCACACGCCCCACACCCAGA
CCTCCCTGCGAGCGGGCATGGGTACAATGTCCCCGTTGCCACAGACACCACTTCGTAGCACAGCGCAGAG
CGTAGCGTGTTGTTGCTGCTGACAAAAGAAAATTTTTCTTAGCAAAGCAAAGGAGGGGAAGCACGGGCAG
ATAGCACCGTACCATACCCTTGGAAACTCGAAATGAACGAAGCAGGAAATGAGAGAATGAGAGTTTTGTA
GGTATATATAGCGGTAGTGTTTGCGCGTTACCATCATCTTCTGGATCTATCTATTGTTCTTTTCCTCATC
ACTTTCCCCTTTTTCGCTCTTCTTCTTGTCTTTTATTTCTTTCTTTTTTTTAATTGTTCCCTCGATTGGC
TATCTACCAAAGAATCCAAACTTAATACACGTATTTATTTGTCCAATTACCAGATCTATGGATAAAGCGG
AATTAATTCCCGAGCCTCCAAAAAAGAAGAGAAAGGTCGAATTGGGTACCGCCGCCTCGGAGCTCCACTT
AGACGGCGAGGACGTGGCGATGGCGCATGCCGACGCGCTAGACGATTTCGATCTGGACATGTTGGGGGAC
GGGGATTCCCCGGGTCCGGGATTTACCCCCCACGACTCCGCCCCCTACGGCGCTCTGGATATGGCCGACT
TCGAGTTTGAGCAGATGTTTACCGATGCCCTTGGAATTGACGAGTACGGTGGGTTTAATACGACTCACTA
TAGGGCGAGCGCCGAAGCTAGCGCCACCATGAATGGAGCTATAGGAGGTGACCTTTTGCTCAATTTTCCT
GACATGTCGGTCCTAGAGCGCCAAAGGGCTCACCTCAAGTACCTCAATCCCACCTTTGATTCTCCTCTCG
CCGGCTTCTTTGCCGATTCTTCAATGATTACCGGCGGCGAGATGGACAGCTATCTTTCGACTGCCGGTTT
GAATCTTCCGATGATGTACGGTGAAACGACGGTGGAAGGTGATTCAAGACTCTCAATTTCGCCGGAAACG
ACGCTTGGGACTGGAAATTTCAAGAAACGGAAGTTTGATACAGAGACTAAGGATTGTAATGAGAAGAAGA
AGAAGATGACGATGAACAGAGATGACCTAGTAGAAGAAGGAGAAGAAGAGAAGTCGAAAATAACAGAGCA
AAACAATGGGAGCACAAAAAGCATCAAGAAGATGAAACACAAAGCCAAGAAAGAAGAGAACAATTTCTCT
AATGATTCATCTAAAGTGACGAAGGAATTGGAGAAAACGGATTATATTCATGTTCGTGCACGACGAGGCC
AAGCCACTGATAGTCACAGCATAGCAGAACGAGTTAGAAGAGAAAAGATCAGTGAGAGAATGAAGTTTCT
ACAAGATTTGGTTCCTGGATGCGACAAGATCACAGGCAAAGCAGGGATGCTTGATGAAATCATTAACTAT
GTTCAGTCTCTTCAGAGACAAATCGAGTTCTTATCGATGAAACTAGCAATTGTGAATCCAAGGCCGGATT
TTGATATGGATGACATTTTTGCCAAAGAGGTTGCCTCAACTCCAATGACTGTGGTGCCATCTCCTGAAAT
GGTTCTTTCCGGTTATTCTCATGAGATGGTTCACTCTGGTTATTCTAGTGAGATGGTTAACTCCGGTTAC
CTTCATGTCAATCCAATGCAGCAAGTGAATACCAGTTCTGATCCATTGTCATGCTTCAACAATGGCGAAG
CTCCTTCGATGTGGGACTCTCATGTGCAGAATCTCTATGGCAATTTAGGAGTACCGGTCATCGAGCTCGA
GCTGCAGATGAATCGTAGATACGGATCCTAACTCGAGAGCTTTTGATTAAGCCTTCTAGTCCAAAAAACA
CGTTTTTTTGTCATTTATTTCATTTTCTTAGAATAGTTTAGTTTATTCATTTTATAGTCACGAATGTTTT
ATGATTCTATATAGGGTTGCAAACAAGCATTTTTCATTTTATGTTAAAACAATTTCAGGTTTACCTTTTA
TTCTGCTTGTGGTGACGCGTGTATCCGCCCGCTCTTTTGGTCACCCATGTATGCTGCCAATGAGACGACG
GGGTCATCACGGCTCATCATGCGCCAAACAAATGTGTGCAATACACGCTCGGATGACTGCATGATGACCG
CACTGACTGGGGACAGCAGATCCACCTAAGCCTGTGAGAGAAGCAGACACCCGACAGATCAAGGCAGTTA
ACTAGTGCACTGCAGTACAGCGGCCGCGATTATCAAAAAGGATCTTCACCTAGATCCTTTTAAATTAAAA
ATGAAGTTTTAAATCAATCTAAAGTATATATGAGTAAACTTGGTCTGACAGTTACCAATGCTTAATCAGT
GAGGCACCTATCTCAGCGATCTGTCTATTTCGTTCATCCATAGTTGCCTGACTCCCCGTCGTGTAGATAA
CTACGATACGGGAGGGCTTACCATCTGGCCCCAGTGCTGCAATGATACCGCGGGACCCACGCTCACCGGC
TCCAGATTTATCAGCAATAAACCAGCCAGCCGGAAGGGCCGAGCGCAGAAGTGGTCCTGCAACTTTATCC
GCCTCCATCCAGTCTATTAATTGTTGCCGGGAAGCTAGAGTAAGTAGTTCGCCAGTTAATAGTTTGCGCA
ACGTTGTTGCCATTGCTACAGGCATCGTGGTGTCACGCTCGTCGTTTGGTATGGCTTCATTCAGCTCCGG
TTCCCAACGATCAAGGCGAGTTACATGATCCCCCATGTTGTGCAAAAAAGCGGTTAGCTCCTTCGGTCCT
CCGATCGTTGTCAGAAGTAAGTTGGCCGCAGTGTTATCACTCATGGTTATGGCAGCACTGCATAATTCTC
TTACTGTCATGCCATCCGTAAGATGCTTTTCTGTGACTGGTGAGTACTCAACCAAGTCATTCTGAGAATA
GTGTATGCGGCGACCGAGTTGCTCTTGCCCGGCGTCAATACGGGATAATACCGCGCCACATAGCAGAACT
TTAAAAGTGCTCATCATTGGAAAACGTTCTTCGGGGCGAAAACTCTCAAGGATCTTACCGCTGTTGAGAT
CCAGTTCGATGTAACCCACTCGTGCACCCAACTGATCTTCAGCATCTTTTACTTTCACCAGCGTTTCTGG
GTGAGCAAAAACAGGAAGGCAAAATGCCGCAAAAAAGGGAATAAGGGCGACACGGAAATGTTGAATACTC
ATACTCTTCCTTTTTCAATATTATTGAAGCATTTATCAGGGTTATTGTCTCATGAGCGGATACATATTTG
AATGTATTTAGAAAAATAAACAAATAGGGGTTCCGCGCACATTTCCCCGAAAAGTGCCACCTGTCATGAC
CAAAATCCCTTAACGTGAGTTTTCGTTCCACTGAGCGTCAGACCCCGTAGAAAAGATCAAAGGATCTTCT
TGAGATCCTTTTTTTCTGCGCGTAATCTGCTGCTTGCAAACAAAAAAACCACCGCTACCAGCGGTGGTTT
GTTTGCCGGATCAAGAGCTACCAACTCTTTTTCCGAAGGTAACTGGCTTCAGCAGAGCGCAGATACCAAA
TACTGTTCTTCTAGTGTAGCCGTAGTTAGGCCACCACTTCAAGAACTCTGTAGCACCGCCTACATACCTC
GCTCTGCTAATCCTGTTACCAGTGGCTGCTGCCAGTGGCGATAAGTCGTGTCTTACCGGGTTGGACTCAA
GACGATAGTTACCGGATAAGGCGCAGCGGTCGGGCTGAACGGGGGGTTCGTGCACACAGCCCAGCTTGGA
GCGAACGACCTACACCGAACTGAGATACCTACAGCGTGAGCTATGAGAAAGCGCCACGCTTCCCGAAGGG
AGAAAGGCGGACAGGTATCCGGTAAGCGGCAGGGTCGGAACAGGAGAGCGCACGAGGGAGCTTCCAGGGG
GAAACGCCTGGTATCTTTATAGTCCTGTCGGGTTTCGCCACCTCTGACTTGAGCGTCGATTTTTGTGATG
CTCGTCAGGGGGGCGGAGCCTATGGAAAAACGCCAGCAACGCGGCCTTTTTACGGTTCCTGGCCTTTTGC
TG
